>Addgene plasmid #212504 | pTwist-SARS-CoV-2 Spike-deltaC18 BA.4 (V3G,S658N) | addgene full sequence | sequence record 432821 | Addgene NGS Result
ATGTTTGGTTTCCTCGTTCTCCTGCCCCTCGTTTCTTCCCAATGCGTGAACCTCATAACTAGAACGCAGT
CTTACACGAACTCTTTTACTCGTGGAGTATACTATCCCGATAAAGTCTTTAGGTCCAGTGTCCTTCATTC
TACTCAAGACCTTTTCCTGCCATTCTTCTCAAATGTCACCTGGTTCCATGCTATCTCTGGCACCAACGGA
ACTAAACGATTTGATAATCCCGTCTTGCCATTTAACGATGGCGTATACTTTGCCTCAACGGAGAAGTCCA
ACATTATCCGGGGATGGATATTTGGCACCACCCTGGACTCCAAGACACAGTCTCTCCTCATTGTGAACAA
CGCCACCAATGTCGTCATCAAAGTCTGTGAATTTCAATTTTGTAACGATCCCTTTCTCGATGTTTATTAT
CATAAGAATAACAAGTCTTGGATGGAGTCAGAGTTCCGCGTTTACAGTTCCGCTAACAACTGTACTTTTG
AGTACGTTTCCCAACCATTTCTCATGGATCTTGAAGGGAAGCAAGGCAACTTCAAGAATCTCCGCGAATT
TGTGTTTAAGAATATAGACGGCTACTTCAAAATTTATAGCAAGCATACCCCGATAAATCTGGGTCGGGAT
CTCCCTCAAGGCTTCTCCGCGTTGGAACCCCTCGTGGACTTGCCGATTGGCATCAACATCACCCGGTTCC
AAACCCTTCTTGCCCTTCATCGAAGCTACCTCACGCCTGGCGACAGTAGTAGTGGTTGGACAGCGGGCGC
AGCAGCCTACTATGTGGGATATTTGCAACCACGCACCTTTCTTCTCAAATATAACGAAAACGGAACAATT
ACCGATGCCGTAGACTGTGCCCTCGATCCCCTGTCCGAAACTAAATGCACACTCAAGTCCTTCACAGTTG
AGAAAGGCATATACCAAACCAGTAACTTCCGCGTCCAACCCACCGAATCCATTGTTCGATTCCCTAACAT
CACCAATTTGTGTCCTTTCGATGAAGTATTTAATGCCACTCGATTTGCATCAGTTTATGCCTGGAATCGC
AAGCGAATATCAAATTGTGTTGCAGATTATAGTGTCCTGTATAATTTCGCACCATTCTTCGCTTTTAAGT
GTTATGGGGTCAGCCCTACGAAATTGAATGACTTGTGTTTTACCAACGTTTACGCAGATTCTTTCGTCAT
ACGCGGCAACGAAGTCAGCCAGATTGCACCGGGGCAAACCGGAAATATAGCAGACTATAATTATAAGTTG
CCGGATGACTTCACCGGCTGCGTTATAGCATGGAACTCCAATAAGCTCGATTCAAAAGTCGGCGGCAACT
ATAATTATCGTTACCGCCTGTTTCGCAAGTCAAATCTGAAGCCCTTTGAACGTGACATCTCCACCGAAAT
TTATCAAGCTGGCAACAAACCATGTAATGGAGTGGCAGGGGTTAACTGTTATTTTCCCCTTCAATCATAC
GGATTTCGACCAACATATGGGGTGGGCCATCAACCATATCGGGTGGTAGTCTTGAGCTTTGAGCTGCTCC
ACGCACCGGCTACAGTTTGCGGACCGAAGAAAAGCACTAACCTGGTGAAGAATAAATGTGTGAACTTCAA
CTTTAATGGGCTCACCGGAACAGGGGTGCTGACAGAATCAAACAAGAAATTTCTCCCTTTTCAACAATTT
GGTAGAGACATTGCCGATACCACAGATGCCGTCCGCGATCCGCAAACACTGGAAATCCTCGATATAACAC
CCTGTAGCTTCGGCGGGGTCAGCGTGATAACTCCCGGAACGAACACATCCAACCAAGTGGCTGTCCTGTA
TCAAGGTGTCAACTGTACCGAAGTCCCTGTGGCGATACACGCCGACCAACTGACACCCACCTGGAGAGTC
TACTCAACAGGTTCCAATGTCTTTCAAACTAGAGCGGGTTGTCTCATTGGCGCTGAGTATGTCAATAATT
CATACGAATGTGATATTCCTATTGGGGCAGGAATCTGTGCGTCTTATCAAACTCAAACGAAATCACACCG
GCGCGCTCGCTCAGTAGCCAGCCAGTCCATAATCGCCTATACCATGAGTCTCGGGGCTGAGAACTCCGTG
GCTTATTCAAACAATTCCATCGCAATCCCAACTAACTTTACCATTAGCGTTACCACGGAAATCTTGCCCG
TCAGCATGACTAAGACGAGCGTAGACTGTACGATGTATATCTGTGGGGATTCCACCGAGTGTAGCAACCT
CTTGCTTCAATACGGGTCTTTCTGTACTCAACTCAAACGAGCATTGACCGGAATTGCGGTCGAACAAGAC
AAGAATACCCAAGAGGTGTTCGCACAAGTAAAGCAAATATACAAAACGCCGCCAATCAAATATTTTGGCG
GGTTTAATTTTAGCCAAATACTGCCAGACCCATCTAAGCCTTCAAAACGCAGCTTTATCGAGGATCTGCT
GTTCAACAAAGTTACGTTGGCTGACGCGGGTTTCATTAAGCAGTATGGGGATTGTTTGGGAGACATTGCG
GCCCGCGACCTTATCTGTGCTCAAAAATTCAATGGGTTGACAGTTCTGCCCCCTCTGCTCACTGATGAGA
TGATTGCACAGTATACATCAGCATTGTTGGCAGGAACCATTACATCCGGCTGGACTTTTGGCGCGGGTGC
GGCCCTTCAAATACCTTTCGCTATGCAAATGGCTTACAGATTCAATGGGATTGGTGTCACGCAAAATGTA
TTGTATGAAAATCAGAAGCTGATCGCTAATCAATTTAACAGCGCGATTGGCAAGATCCAAGATTCACTGT
CAAGCACAGCGTCCGCCCTCGGCAAACTCCAAGATGTTGTGAATCATAACGCCCAGGCCCTGAATACCCT
CGTGAAGCAACTGAGTTCTAAATTCGGCGCAATCTCCAGCGTCCTCAACGACATATTGTCCAGACTTGAT
AAGGTGGAAGCCGAGGTGCAAATTGATCGGCTCATCACAGGCAGGCTCCAGTCACTCCAAACTTATGTGA
CACAACAGTTGATCCGGGCTGCTGAGATACGAGCAAGCGCCAACCTGGCCGCCACTAAAATGTCAGAGTG
CGTGCTCGGGCAGTCCAAACGGGTTGACTTTTGTGGCAAGGGCTATCACTTGATGTCCTTCCCCCAATCC
GCCCCACATGGAGTGGTCTTTCTCCACGTCACTTATGTCCCTGCTCAAGAGAAGAACTTTACGACAGCTC
CAGCAATCTGTCACGATGGCAAAGCGCACTTTCCCAGGGAAGGCGTTTTCGTCAGTAATGGCACGCATTG
GTTTGTGACCCAAAGGAATTTCTATGAACCCCAAATCATAACCACTGACAATACATTTGTCTCAGGCAAC
TGTGATGTGGTCATTGGGATCGTGAACAACACGGTATATGATCCCCTGCAACCCGAGTTGGATAGCTTCA
AAGAGGAATTGGATAAATACTTTAAGAATCATACTTCACCCGATGTTGATCTCGGGGACATATCAGGAAT
AAATGCAAGTGTCGTCAACATTCAGAAAGAGATTGATCGCCTTAATGAGGTCGCCAAGAACTTGAATGAA
TCTTTGATCGACTTGCAAGAACTGGGCAAATACGAACAATATATTAAATGGCCCTGGTACATTTGGTTGG
GCTTTATCGCCGGACTTATAGCTATCGTTATGGTCACAATTATGTTGTGCTGTATGACTAGCTGTTGTTC
CTGCTTGAAAGGATGTTGCAGTTGCGGATCTTGTTGTAAATAAAGGATCCTCTAGAAGTTGTCTCCTCCT
GCACTGACTGACTGATACAATCGATTTCTGGATCCGCAGGCCTAATCAACCTCTGGATTACAAAATTTGT
GAAAGATTGACTGGTATTCTTAACTATGTTGCTCCTTTTACGCTATGTGGATACGCTGCTTTAATGCCTT
TGTATCATGCTATTGCTTCCCGTATGGCTTTCATTTTCTCCTCCTTGTATAAATCCTGGTTGCTGTCTCT
TTATGAGGAGTTGTGGCCCGTTGTCAGGCAACGTGGCGTGGTGTGCACTGTGTTTGCTGACGCAACCCCC
ACTGGTTGGGGCATTGCCACCACCTGTCAGCTCCTTTCCGGGACTTTCGCTTTCCCCCTCCCTATTGCCA
CGGCGGAACTCATCGCCGCCTGCCTTGCCCGCTGCTGGACAGGGGCTCGGCTGTTGGGCACTGACAATTC
CGTGGTGTTGTCGGGGAAGCTGACGTCCTTTCCATGGCTGCTCGCCTGTGTTGCCACCTGGATTCTGCGC
GGGACGTCCTTCTGCTACGTCCCTTCGGCCCTCAATCCAGCGGACCTTCCTTCCCGCGGCCTGCTGCCGG
CTCTGCGGCCTCTTCCGCGTCTTCGCCTTCGCCCTCAGACGAGTCGGATCTCCCTTTGGGCCGCCTCCCC
GCCTGTCTAGCTTGACTGACTGAGATACAGCGTACCTTCAGCTCACAGACATGATAAGATACATTGATGA
GTTTGGACAAACCACAACTAGAATGCAGTGAAAAAAATGCTTTATTTGTGAAATTTGTGATGCTATTGCT
TTATTTGTAACCATTATAAGCTGCAATAAACAAGTTAACAACAACAATTGCATTCATTTTATGTTTCAGG
TTCAGGGGGAGGTGTGGGAGGTTTTTTAAAGCAAGTAAAACCTCTACAAATGTGGTATTGGCCCATCTCT
ATCGGTATCGTAGCATAACCCCTTGGGGCCTCTAAACGGGTCTTGAGGGGTTTTTTGTGCCCCTCGGGCC
GGATTGCTATCTACCGGCATTGGCGCAGAAAAAAATGCCTGATGCGACGCTGCGCGTCTTATACTCCCAC
ATATGCCAGATTCAGCAACGGATACGGCTTCCCCAACTTGCCCACTTCCATACGTGTCCTCCTTACCAGA
AATTTATCCTTAAGGTCGTCAGCTATCCTGCAGGCGATCTCTCGATTTCGATCAAGACATTCCTTTAATG
GTCTTTTCTGGACACCACTAGGGGTCAGAAGTAGTTCATCAAACTTTCTTCCCTCCCTAATCTCATTGGT
TACCTTGGGCTATCGAAACTTAATTAAGCGATCTGCATCTCAATTAGTCAGCAACCATAGTCCCGCCCCT
AACTCCGCCCATCCCGCCCCTAACTCCGCCCAGTTCCGCCCATTCTCCGCCCCATCGCTGACTAATTTTT
TTTATTTATGCAGAGGCCGAGGCCGCCTCGGCCTCTGAGCTATTCCAGAAGTAGTGAGGAGGCTTTTTTG
GAGGCCTAGGCTTTTGCAAAGGAGGTAGCCAACATGATTGAACAAGATGGATTGCACGCAGGTTCTCCCG
CCGCTTGGGTGGAGAGGCTATTCGGCTATGACTGGGCACAACAGACAATCGGCTGCTCTGATGCCGCCGT
GTTCCGGCTGTCAGCGCAGGGGCGCCCGGTTCTTTTTGTCAAGACCGACCTGTCCGGTGCCCTGAATGAA
CTCCAGGACGAGGCAGCGCGGCTATCGTGGCTGGCCACGACGGGCGTTCCTTGCGCAGCTGTGCTCGACG
TTGTCACTGAAGCGGGAAGGGACTGGCTGCTATTGGGCGAAGTGCCGGGGCAGGATCTCCTGTCATCTCA
CCTTGCTCCTGCCGAGAAAGTATCCATCATGGCTGATGCAATGCGGCGGCTGCATACGCTTGATCCGGCT
ACCTGCCCATTCGACCACCAAGCGAAACATCGCATCGAGCGAGCACGTACTCGGATGGAAGCCGGTCTTG
TCGATCAGGATGATCTGGACGAAGAGCATCAGGGGCTCGCGCCAGCCGAACTGTTCGCCAGGCTCAAGGC
GCGGATGCCCGACGGCGAGGATCTCGTCGTGACCCACGGCGATGCCTGCTTGCCGAATATCATGGTGGAA
AATGGCCGCTTTTCTGGATTCATCGACTGTGGCCGGCTGGGTGTGGCGGACCGCTATCAGGACATAGCGT
TGGCTACCCGTGATATTGCTGAAGAGCTTGGCGGCGAATGGGCTGACCGCTTCCTCGTGCTTTACGGTAT
CGCCGCTCCCGATTCGCAGCGCATCGCCTTCTATCGCCTTCTTGACGAGTTCTTCTAGTATGTAAGCCCT
GTGCCTTCTAGTTGCCAGCCATCTGTTGTTTGCCCCTCCCCCGTGCCTTCCTTGACCCTGGAAGGTGCCA
CTCCCACTGTCCTTTCCTAATAAAATGAGGAAATTGCATCGCATTGTCTGAGTAGGTGTCATTCTATTCT
GGGGGGTGGGGTGGGGCAGGACAGCAAGGGGGAGGATTGGGAAGACAATAGCAGGCATGCTGGGGATGCG
GTGGGCTCTATGGTTAATTAACCAGTCAAGTCAGCTACTTGGCGAGATCGACTTGTCTGGGTTTCGACTA
CGCTCAGAATTGCGTCAGTCAAGTTCGATCTGGTCCTTGCTATTGCACCCGTTCTCCGATTACGAGTTTC
ATTTAAATCATGTGAGCAAAAGGCCAGCAAAAGGCCAGGAACCGTAAAAAGGCCGCGTTGCTGGCGTTTT
TCCATAGGCTCCGCCCCCCTGACGAGCATCACAAAAATCGACGCTCAAGTCAGAGGTGGCGAAACCCGAC
AGGACTATAAAGATACCAGGCGTTTCCCCCTGGAAGCTCCCTCGTGCGCTCTCCTGTTCCGACCCTGCCG
CTTACCGGATACCTGTCCGCCTTTCTCCCTTCGGGAAGCGTGGCGCTTTCTCATAGCTCACGCTGTAGGT
ATCTCAGTTCGGTGTAGGTCGTTCGCTCCAAGCTGGGCTGTGTGCACGAACCCCCCGTTCAGCCCGACCG
CTGCGCCTTATCCGGTAACTATCGTCTTGAGTCCAACCCGGTAAGACACGACTTATCGCCACTGGCAGCA
GCCACTGGTAACAGGATTAGCAGAGCGAGGTATGTAGGCGGTGCTACAGAGTTCTTGAAGTGGTGGCCTA
ACTACGGCTACACTAGAAGAACAGTATTTGGTATCTGCGCTCTGCTGAAGCCAGTTACCTTCGGAAAAAG
AGTTGGTAGCTCTTGATCCGGCAAACAAACCACCGCTGGTAGCGGTGGTTTTTTTGTTTGCAAGCAGCAG
ATTACGCGCAGAAAAAAAGGATCTCAAGAAGATCCTTTGATCTTTTCTACGGGGTCTGACGCTCAGTGGA
ACGAAAACTCACGTTAAGGGATTTTGGTCATGAGATTATCAAAAAGGATCTTCACCTAGATCCTTTTAAA
TTAAAAATGAAGTTTTAAATCAATCTAAAGTATATATGAGTAAACTTGGTCTGACAGTTACCAATGCTTA
ATCAGTGAGGCACCTATCTCAGCGATCTGTCTATTTCGTTCATCCATAGTTGCATTTAAATTTCCGAACT
CTCCAAGGCCCTCGTCGGAAAATCTTCAAACCTTTCGTCCGATCCATCTTGCAGGCTACCTCTCGAACGA
ACTATCGCAAGTCTCTTGGCCGGCCTTGCGCCTTGGCTATTGCTTGGCAGCGCCTATCGCCAGGTATTAC
TCCAATCCCGAATATCCGAGATCGGGATCACCCGAGAGAAGTTCAACCTACATCCTCAATCCCGATCTAT
CCGAGATCCGAGGAATATCGAAATCGGGGCGCGCCTGGTGTACCGAGAACGATCCTCTCAGTGCGAGTCT
CGACGATCCATATCGTTGCTTGGCAGTCAGCCAGTCGGAATCCAGCTTGGGACCCAGGAAGTCCAATCGT
CAGATATTGTACTCAAGCCTGGTCACGGCAGCGTACCGATCTGTTTAAACCTAGATATTGATAGTCTGAT
CGGTCAACGTATAATCGAGTCCTAGCTTTTGCAAACATCTATCAAGAGACAGGATCAGCAGGAGGCTTTC
GCATGAGTATTCAACATTTCCGTGTCGCCCTTATTCCCTTTTTTGCGGCATTTTGCCTTCCTGTTTTTGC
TCACCCAGAAACGCTGGTGAAAGTAAAAGATGCTGAAGATCAGTTGGGTGCGCGAGTGGGTTACATCGAA
CTGGATCTCAACAGCGGTAAGATCCTTGAGAGTTTTCGCCCCGAAGAACGCTTTCCAATGATGAGCACTT
TTAAAGTTCTGCTATGTGGCGCGGTATTATCCCGTATTGACGCCGGGCAAGAGCAACTCGGTCGCCGCAT
ACACTATTCTCAGAATGACTTGGTTGAGTATTCACCAGTCACAGAAAAGCATCTTACGGATGGCATGACA
GTAAGAGAATTATGCAGTGCTGCCATAACCATGAGTGATAACACTGCGGCCAACTTACTTCTGACAACGA
TTGGAGGACCGAAGGAGCTAACCGCTTTTTTGCACAACATGGGGGATCATGTAACTCGCCTTGATCGTTG
GGAACCGGAGCTGAATGAAGCCATACCAAACGACGAGCGTGACACCACGATGCCTGTAGCAATGGCAACA
ACCTTGCGTAAACTATTAACTGGCGAACTACTTACTCTAGCTTCCCGGCAACAGTTGATAGACTGGATGG
AGGCGGATAAAGTTGCAGGACCACTTCTGCGCTCGGCCCTTCCGGCTGGCTGGTTTATTGCTGATAAATC
TGGAGCCGGTGAGCGTGGGTCTCGCGGTATCATTGCAGCACTGGGGCCAGATGGTAAGCCCTCCCGTATC
GTAGTTATCTACACGACGGGGAGTCAGGCAACTATGGATGAACGAAATAGACAGATCGCTGAGATAGGTG
CCTCACTGATTAAGCATTGGTAACCGATTCTAGGTGCATTGGCGCAGAAAAAAATGCCTGATGCGACGCT
GCGCGTCTTATACTCCCACATATGCCAGATTCAGCAACGGATACGGCTTCCCCAACTTGCCCACTTCCAT
ACGTGTCCTCCTTACCAGAAATTTATCCTTAAGATCCCGAATCGTTTAAACTCGACTCTGGCTCTATCGA
ATCTCCGTCGTTTCGAGCTTACGCGAACAGCCGTGGCGCTCATTTGCTCGTCGGGCATCGAATCTCGTCA
GCTATCGTCAGCTTACCTTTTTGGCAGCGATCGCGGCTCCCGACATCTTGGACCATTAGCTCCACAGGTA
TCTTCTTCCCTCTAGTGGTCATAACAGCAGCTTCAGCTACCTCTCAATTCAAAAAACCCCTCAAGACCCG
TTTAGAGGCCCCAAGGGGTTATGCTATCAATCGTTGCGTTACACACACAAAAAACCAACACACATCCATC
TTCGATGGATAGCGATTTTATTATCTAACTGCTGATCGAGTGTAGCCAGATCTAGTAATCAATTACGGGG
TCATTAGTTCATAGCCCATATATGGAGTTCCGCGTTACATAACTTACGGTAAATGGCCCGCCTGGCTGAC
CGCCCAACGACCCCCGCCCATTGACGTCAATAATGACGTATGTTCCCATAGTAACGCCAATAGGGACTTT
CCATTGACGTCAATGGGTGGAGTATTTACGGTAAACTGCCCACTTGGCAGTACATCAAGTGTATCATATG
CCAAGTACGCCCCCTATTGACGTCAATGACGGTAAATGGCCCGCCTGGCATTATGCCCAGTACATGACCT
TATGGGACTTTCCTACTTGGCAGTACATCTACGTATTAGTCATCGCTATTACCATGCTGATGCGGTTTTG
GCAGTACATCAATGGGCGTGGATAGCGGTTTGACTCACGGGGATTTCCAAGTCTCCACCCCATTGACGTC
AATGGGAGTTTGTTTTGGCACCAAAATCAACGGGACTTTCCAAAATGTCGTAACAACTCCGCCCCATTGA
CGCAAATGGGCGGTAGGCGTGTACGGTGGGAGGTCTATATAAGCAGAGCTGGTTTAGTGAACCGTCAGAT
CGCCTGGAGACGCCATCCACGCTGTTTTGACCTCCATAGAAGACACCGGGACCGATCCAGCCTCCCCTCG
AAGCTTACATGTGGTACCGAGCTCGGATCCTGAGAACTTCAGGGTGAGTCTATGGGACCCTTGATGTTTT
CTTTCCCCTTCTTTTCTATGGTTAAGTTCATGTCATAGGAAGGGGAGAAGTAACAGGGTACACATATTGA
CCAAATCAGGGTAATTTTGCATTTGTAATTTTAAAAAATGCTTTCTTCTTTTAATATACTTTTTTGTTTA
TCTTATTTCTAATACTTTCCCTAATCTCTTTCTTTCAGGGCAATAATGATACAATGTATCATGCCTCTTT
GCACCATTCTAAAGAATAACAGTGATAATTTCTGGGTTAAGGCAATAGCAATATTTCTGCATATAAATAT
TTCTGCATATAAATTGTAACTGATGTAAGAGGTTTCATATTGCTAATAGCAGCTACAATCCAGCTACCAT
TCTGCTTTTATTTTATGGTTGGGATAAGGCTGGATTATTCTGAGTCCAAGCTAGGCCCTTTTGCTAATCA
TGTTCATACCTCTTATCTTCCTCCCACAGCTCCTGGGCAACGTGCTGGTCTGTGTGCTGGCCCATCACTT
TGGCAAAGGCGGCCGCC
Features (pLannotate 1.2.2; 21 found; start..end, strand, type, name):
      1..3750    +  CDS            S: SPIKE_SARS2 - Experimental evidence at protein level: Swiss-Prot protein existence level 1. [Spike glycoprotein]: May down-regulate host tetherin (BST2) by lysosomal degradation, thereby counteracting its antiviral activity. From Severe acute respiratory syndrome coronavirus 2 (2019-nCoV) (SARS-CoV-2).
   3824..4412    +  misc_feature   WPRE: woodchuck hepatitis virus posttranscriptional regulatory element
   4465..4586    -  polyA_signal   SV40 poly(A) signal: SV40 polyadenylation signal
   4609..4678    -  CDS            large T antigen (fragment): large T antigen from SV40 (simian virus 40)
   4701..4747    +  terminator     T7 terminator: transcription terminator for bacteriophage T7 RNA polymerase
   4777..4913    +  terminator     rrnG terminator: transcription terminator from the E. coli ribosomal RNA rrnG operon (Albrechtsen et al., 1991)
   4958..5029    +  misc_feature   3' β-globin insulator: insulator downstream of the human β-globin locus (Farrell et al., 2002)
   5074..5270    +  promoter       SV40 promoter: SV40 early promoter
   5284..6075    +  CDS            neo: KKA2_KLEPN - Also known as kan, nptII. Experimental evidence at protein level: Swiss-Prot protein existence level 1. Resistance to kanamycin, neomycin, paromomycin, ribostamycin, butirosin and gentamicin B. From Klebsiella pneumoniae.
   6089..6313    +  polyA_signal   bGH poly(A) signal: bovine growth hormone polyadenylation signal
   6509..7097    -  rep_origin     ori: high-copy-number ColE1/pMB1/pBR322/pUC origin of replication
   7269..7333    -  CDS            bla(M) (fragment): β-lactamase lacking the signal sequence; bla(M); allows cytosolic expression of β-lactamase
   7843..8703    +  CDS            AmpR: β-lactamase; bla; confers resistance to ampicillin, carbenicillin, and related antibiotics
   8716..8852    +  terminator     rrnG terminator: transcription terminator from the E. coli ribosomal RNA rrnG operon (Albrechtsen et al., 1991)
   9004..9075    +  misc_feature   5' β-globin insulator: insulator upstream of the human β-globin locus (Farrell et al., 2002)
   9080..9126    -  terminator     T7 terminator: transcription terminator for bacteriophage T7 RNA polymerase
   9144..9192    -  polyA_signal   poly(A) signal: synthetic polyadenylation signal
   9273..9576    +  enhancer       CMV enhancer: human cytomegalovirus immediate early enhancer
   9649..9666    -  promoter       CMV promoter (fragment): human cytomegalovirus (CMV) immediate early promoter
   9729..9780    +  promoter       CMVd2 promoter: truncated human cytomegalovirus (CMV) immediate early promoter that yields moderately reduced expression relative to the full-length promoter
   9914..10389   +  intron         β-globin intron: internally truncated intron from human β-globin
