[The description below was written by a language model from this plasmid's Addgene catalogue record and pLannotate feature annotations shown in this document.]
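Description:
pTwist-SARS-CoV-2 Spike-deltaC18 BA.4 (V3G,S658N) is a mammalian expression plasmid built on the Twist pTwist-CMV-BetaGlobin-WPRE-Neo backbone. It encodes the spike glycoprotein of the SARS-CoV-2 Omicron BA.4 lineage for pseudovirus production. It is propagated in E. coli through a high-copy ColE1/pUC-type origin with ampicillin selection (AmpR). A separate SV40 early promoter–neo–bGH poly(A) cassette provides a neomycin/G418-type selection marker for mammalian cells.

The spike open reading frame (about 3.75 kb) follows a CMV enhancer, CMV promoter sequences and a truncated human β-globin intron, which generally improves mRNA processing and expression. The catalogue entry lists the promoter as CAG, whereas the backbone name and the annotated features point to a CMV enhancer/promoter with a β-globin intron. This discrepancy is not resolved in the record. A WPRE downstream of the coding sequence enhances transcript stability and export, and an SV40 polyadenylation signal is annotated after it. The unit is bracketed by β-globin insulator elements and bacterial/T7 terminators that limit read-through.

As the "deltaC18" name indicates, the spike lacks its C-terminal 18 residues, a truncation commonly used to improve incorporation into pseudotyped particles. The depositor lists the BA.4 substitutions and deletions, including del69-70, L452R, F486V, D614G and P681H, plus V3G. The insert is described as lacking the N658S change. Co-expressing this spike with packaging and reporter components yields pseudoviruses, which the associated study used to assess escape from vaccine-induced neutralizing antibodies.
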