Addgene plasmid #212504: pTwist-SARS-CoV-2 Spike-deltaC18 BA.4 (V3G,S658N)
Purpose: Encodes SARS-CoV-2 variant BA.4 Spike V3G,S658N for pseudovirus production
Depositing lab: Alejandro Balazs. Depositing organization: Massachusetts General Hospital. Publication: Ongoing evolution of SARS-CoV-2 drives escape from mRNA vaccine-induced humoral immunity. Roederer AL, Cao Y, Denis KS, Sheehan ML, Li CJ, Lam EC, Gregory DJ, Poznansky MC, Iafrate AJ, Canaday DH, Gravenstein S, Garcia-Beltran WF, Balazs AB. medRxiv [Preprint]. 2024 Mar 7:2024.03.05.24303815. doi: 10.1101/2024.03.05.24303815. PubMed 38496628.
Backbone
  Vector backbone: pTwist-CMV-BetaGlobin-WPRE-Neo
  Backbone manufacturer: Twist
  Vector type: Mammalian Expression
Growth in bacteria
  Bacterial resistance: Ampicillin, 100 μg/mL
  Growth temperature: 37°C
  Growth strain: DH5alpha
  Copy number: High Copy
Gene/Insert
  Gene/Insert name: SARS-CoV-2 Spike BA.4 (contains third aa mutation and without N658S)
  Species: Severe acute respiratory syndrome coronavirus 2
  Mutation: See Depositor Comments.
  Entrez Gene: S (a.k.a. GU280_gp02, spike glycoprotein)
  Promoter: CAG
  Cloning method: Ligation Independent Cloning
Terms and licenses: Academic/Nonprofit Terms; Industry Terms: Not Available to Industry
Depositor comments: Relevant mutations: V3G , T19I , deltaL24P25P26 , A27S , delH69-V70 , G142D , V213G , G339D , S371F , S373P , S375F , T376A , D405N , R408S , K417N , N440K , L452R , S477N , T478K , E484A , F486V , Q498R , N501Y , Y505H , D614G , H655Y , N679K , P681H , N764K , D796Y , Q954H , N969K Please visit https://www.medrxiv.org/content/10.1101/2024.03.05.24303815v1 for medRxiv preprint.
How to cite: pTwist-SARS-CoV-2 Spike-deltaC18 BA.4 (V3G,S658N) was a gift from Alejandro Balazs (Addgene plasmid # 212504 ; http://n2t.net/addgene:212504 ; RRID:Addgene_212504)
